>Addgene plasmid #159548 | R989-X28-566: His6-MBP-tev-G-Hs.KRAS4b(1-188) G12D | addgene full sequence | sequence record 313280 | Addgene NGS Result
TTAATACGACTCACTATAGGGGAATTGTGAGCGGATAACAATTCCCCTCTAGAAATAATTTTGTTTAACT
TTAAGAAGGAGATATACATATGAGATCCCATCACCATCACCATCACGGCAAAATCGAAGAAGGTAAACTG
GTAATCTGGATTAACGGCGATAAAGGCTATAACGGTCTCGCTGAAGTCGGTAAGAAATTCGAGAAAGATA
CCGGAATTAAAGTCACCGTTGAGCATCCGGATAAACTGGAAGAGAAATTCCCACAGGTTGCGGCAACTGG
CGATGGCCCTGACATTATCTTCTGGGCACACGACCGCTTTGGTGGCTACGCTCAATCTGGCCTGTTGGCT
GAAATCACCCCGGACAAAGCGTTCCAGGACAAGCTGTATCCGTTTACCTGGGATGCCGTACGTTACAACG
GCAAGCTGATTGCTTACCCGATCGCTGTTGAAGCGTTATCGCTGATTTATAACAAAGATCTGCTGCCGAA
CCCGCCAAAAACCTGGGAAGAGATCCCGGCGCTGGATAAAGAACTGAAAGCGAAAGGTAAGAGCGCGCTG
ATGTTCAACCTGCAAGAACCGTACTTCACCTGGCCGCTGATTGCTGCTGACGGGGGTTATGCGTTCAAGT
ATGAAAACGGCAAGTACGACATTAAAGACGTGGGCGTGGATAACGCTGGCGCGAAAGCGGGTCTGACCTT
CCTGGTTGACCTGATTAAAAACAAACACATGAATGCAGACACCGATTACTCCATCGCAGAAGCTGCCTTT
AATAAAGGCGAAACAGCGATGACCATCAACGGCCCGTGGGCATGGTCCAACATCGACACCAGCAAAGTGA
ATTATGGTGTAACGGTACTGCCGACCTTCAAGGGTCAACCATCCAAACCGTTCGTTGGCGTGCTGAGCGC
AGGTATTAACGCCGCCAGTCCGAACAAAGAGCTGGCAAAAGAGTTCCTCGAAAACTATCTGCTGACTGAT
GAAGGTCTGGAAGCGGTTAATAAAGACAAACCGCTGGGTGCCGTAGCGCTGAAGTCTTACGAGGAAGAGT
TGGCGAAAGATCCACGTATTGCCGCCACCATGGAAAACGCCCAGAAAGGTGAAATCATGCCGAACATCCC
GCAGATGTCCGCTTTCTGGTATGCCGTGCGTACTGCGGTGATCAACGCCGCCAGCGGTCGTCAGACTGTC
GATGAAGCCCTGAAAGACGCGCAGACTAATTCGGGATCTGATATCACAAGTTTGTACAAAAAAGTTGGCG
AAAACCTGTACTTCCAAGGCATGACTGAATATAAACTTGTGGTAGTTGGAGCTGATGGCGTAGGCAAGAG
TGCCTTGACGATACAGCTAATTCAGAATCATTTTGTGGACGAATATGATCCAACAATAGAGGATTCCTAC
AGGAAGCAAGTAGTAATTGATGGAGAAACCTGTCTCTTGGATATTCTCGACACAGCAGGTCAAGAGGAGT
ACAGTGCAATGAGGGACCAGTACATGAGGACTGGGGAGGGCTTTCTTTGTGTATTTGCCATAAATAATAC
TAAATCATTTGAAGATATTCACCATTATAGAGAACAAATTAAAAGAGTTAAGGACTCTGAAGATGTACCT
ATGGTCCTAGTAGGAAATAAATGTGATTTGCCTTCTAGAACAGTAGACACAAAACAGGCTCAGGACTTAG
CAAGAAGTTATGGAATTCCTTTTATTGAAACATCAGCAAAGACAAGACAGGGTGTTGATGATGCCTTCTA
TACATTAGTTCGAGAAATTCGAAAACATAAAGAAAAGATGAGCAAAGATGGTAAAAAGAAGAAAAAGAAG
TCAAAGACAAAGTGTGTAATTATGTAATCAACTTTCTTGTACAAAGTGGTGATATCGCTAGCTAGATAGC
TAGAAGCTTGCGGCCGCACAGCTGTATACACGTGCAAGCCAGCCAGAACTCGCTCCTGAAGACCCAGAGG
ATCTCGAGCACCACCACCACCACCACTAATGTTAATTAAGTTGGGCGTTCCTAGGCTGATAAAACAGAAT
TTGCCTGGCGGCAGTAGCGCGGTGGTCCCACCTGACCCCATGCCGAACTCAGAAGTGAAACGCCGTAGCG
CCGATGGTAGTGTGGGGTCTCCCCATGCGAGAGTAGGGAACTGCCAGGCATCAAATAAAACGAAAGGCTC
AGTCGAAAGACTGGGCCTTTCGTTTTATCTGTTGTTTGTCGGTGAACGCTCTCCTGAGTAGGACAAATCC
GCCGGGAGCGGATTTGAACGTTGCGAAGCAACGGCCCGGAGGGTGGCGGGCAGGACGCCCGCCATAAACT
GCCAGGCATCAAATTAAGCAGAAGGCCATCCTGACGGATGGCCTTTTTGCGTTTCTACAAACTCTTTTGT
TTATTTTTCTAAATACATTCAAATATGTATCCGCTGAGCAATAACTAGCATAACCCCTTGGGGCCTCTAA
ACGGGTCTTGAGGGGTTTTTTGCTGAAAGGAGGAACTATATCCGGATTGGCGAATGGG
[124 nt withheld, positions 2509-2632]
C
[91 nt withheld, positions 2634-2724]
A
[49 nt withheld, positions 2726-2774]
CCTTTGACGTTGGAGTCCACGTTCTTT
[37 nt withheld, positions 2802-2838]
ACCCTATCTCGGTCTATTCTTTTGATTTATAAGGGATTTTGCCGATTTCGGCCTATTGGTTAAAAAATGA
GCTGATTTAACAAAAATTTAACGCGAATTTTAACAAAATATTAACGTTTACAATTTCTGGCGGCACGATG
GCATGAGATTATCAAAAAGGATCTTCACCTAGATCCTTTTAAATTAAAAATGAAGTTTTAAATCAATCTA
AAGTATATATGAGTAAACTTGGTCTGACAGTTACCAATGCTTAATCAGTGAGGCACCTATCTCAGCGATC
TGTCTATTTCGTTCATCCATAGTTGCCTGACTCCCCGTCGTGTAGATAACTACGATACGGGAGGGCTTAC
CATCTGGCCCCAGTGCTGCAATGATACCGCGAGACCCACGCTCACCGGCTCCAGATTTATCAGCAATAAA
CCAGCCAGCCGGAAGGGCCGAGCGCAGAAGTGGTCCTGCAACTTTATCCGCCTCCATCCAGTCTATTAAT
TGTTGCCGGGAAGCTAGAGTAAGTAGTTCGCCAGTTAATAGTTTGCGCAACGTTGTTGCCATTGCTACAG
GCATCGTGGTGTCACGCTCGTCGTTTGGTATGGCTTCATTCAGCTCCGGTTCCCAACGATCAAGGCGAGT
TACATGATCCCCCATGTTGTGCAAAAAAGCGGTTAGCTCCTTCGGTCCTCCGATCGTTGTCAGAAGTAAG
TTGGCCGCAGTGTTATCACTCATGGTTATGGCAGCACTGCATAATTCTCTTACTGTCATGCCATCCGTAA
GATGCTTTTCTGTGACTGGTGAGTACTCAACCAAGTCATTCTGAGAATAGTGTATGCGGCGACCGAGTTG
CTCTTGCCCGGCGTCAATACGGGATAATACCGCGCCACATAGCAGAACTTTAAAAGTGCTCATCATTGGA
AAACGTTCTTCGGGGCGAAAACTCTCAAGGATCTTACCGCTGTTGAGATCCAGTTCGATGTAACCCACTC
GTGCACCCAACTGATCTTCAGCATCTTTTACTTTCACCAGCGTTTCTGGGTGAGCAAAAACAGGAAGGCA
AAATGCCGCAAAAAAGGGAATAAGGGCGACACGGAAATGTTGAATACTCATACTCTTCCTTTTTCAATCA
TGATTGAAGCATTTATCAGGGTTATTGTCTCATGAGCGGATACATATTTGAATGTATTTAGAAAAATAAA
CAAATAGGTCATGACCAAAATCCCTTAACGTGAGTTTTCGTTCCACTGAGCGTCAGACCCCGTAGAAAAG
ATCAAAGGATCTTCTTGAGATCCTTTTTTTCTGCGCGTAATCTGCTGCTTGCAAACAAAAAAACCACCGC
TACCAGCGGTGGTTTGTTTGCCGGATCAAGAGCTACCAACTCTTTTTCCGAAGGTAACTGGCTTCAGCAG
AGCGCAGATACCAAATACTGTCCTTCTAGTGTAGCCGTAGTTAGGCCACCACTTCAAGAACTCTGTAGCA
CCGCCTACATACCTCGCTCTGCTAATCCTGTTACCAGTGGCTGCTGCCAGTGGCGATAAGTCGTGTCTTA
CCGGGTTGGACTCAAGACGATAGTTACCGGATAAGGCGCAGCGGTCGGGCTGAACGGGGGGTTCGTGCAC
ACAGCCCAGCTTGGAGCGAACGACCTACACCGAACTGAGATACCTACAGCGTGAGCTATGAGAAAGCGCC
ACGCTTCCCGAAGGGAGAAAGGCGGACAGGTATCCGGTAAGCGGCAGGGTCGGAACAGGAGAGCGCACGA
GGGAGCTTCCAGGGGGAAACGCCTGGTATCTTTATAGTCCTGTCGGGTTTCGCCACCTCTGACTTGAGCG
TCGATTTTTGTGATGCTCGTCAGGGGGGCGGAGCCTATGGAAAAACGCCAGCAACGCGGCCTTTTTACGG
TTCCTGGCCTTTTGCTGGCCTTTTGCTCACATGTTCTTTCCTGCGTTATCCCCTGATTCTGTGGATAACC
GTATTACCGCCTTTGAGTGAGCTGATACCGCTCGCCGCAGCCGAACGACCGAGCGCAGCGAGTCAGTGAG
CGAGGAAGCGGAAGAGCGCCTGATGCGGTATTTTCTCCTTACGCATCTGTGCGGTATTTCACACCGCAAT
GGTGCACTCTCAGTACAATCTGCTCTGATGCCGCATAGTTAAGCCAGTATACACTCCGCTATCGCTACGT
GACTGGGTCATGGCTGCGCCCCGACACCCGCCAACACCCGCTGACGCGCCCTGACGGGCTTGTCTGCTCC
CGGCATCCGCTTACAGACAAGCTGTGACCGTCTCCGGGAGCTGCATGTGTCAGAGGTTTTCACCGTCATC
ACCGAAACGCGCGAGGCAGCTGCGGTAAAGCTCATCAGCGTGGTCGTGAAGCGATTCACAGATGTCTGCC
TGTTCATCCGCGTCCAGCTCGTTGAGTTTCTCCAGAAGCGTTAATGTCTGGCTTCTGATAAAGCGGGCCA
TGTTAAGGGCGGTTTTTTCCTGTTTGGTCACTGATGCCTCCGTGTAAGGGGGATTTCTGTTCATGGGGGT
AATGATACCGATGAAACGAGAGAGGATGCTCACGATACGGGTTACTGATGATGAACATGCCCGGTTACTG
GAACGTTGTGAGGGTAAACAACTGGCGGTATGGATGCGGCGGGACCAGAGAAAAATCACTCAGGGTCAAT
GCCAGCGCTTCGTTAATACAGATGTAGGTGTTCCACAGGGTAGCCAGCAGCATCCTGCGATGCAGATCCG
GAACATAATGGTGCAGGGCGCTGACTTCCGCGTTTCCAGACTTTACGAAACACGGAAACCGAAGACCATT
CATGTTGTTGCTCAGGTCGCAGACGTTTTGCAGCAGCAGTCGCTTCACGTTCGCTCGCGTATCGGTGATT
CATTCTGCTAACCAGTAAGGCAACCCCGCCAGCCTAGCCGGGTCCTCAACGACAGGAGCACGATCATGCT
AGTCATGCCCCGCGCCCACCGGAAGGAGCTGACTGGGTTGAAGGCTCTCAAGGGCATCGGTCGAGATCCC
GGTGCCTAATGAGTGAGCTAACTTACATTAATTGCGTTGCGCTCACTGCCCGCTTTCCAGTCGGGAAACC
TGTCGTGCCAGCTGCATTAATGAATCGGCCAACGCGCGGGGAGAGGCGGTTTGCGTATTGGGCGCCAGGG
TGGTTTTTCTTTTCACCAGTGAGACGGGCAACAGCTGATTGCCCTTCACCGCCTGGCCCTGAGAGAGTTG
CAGCAAGCGGTCCACGCTGGTTTGCCCCAGCAGGCGAAAATCCTGTTTGATGGTGGTTAACGGCGGGATA
TAACATGAGCTGTCTTCGGTATCGTCGTATCCCACTACCGAGATGTCCGCACCAACGCGCAGCCCGGACT
CGGTAATGGCGCGCATTGCGCCCAGCGCCATCTGATCGTTGGCAACCAGCATCGCAGTGGGAACGATGCC
CTCATTCAGCATTTGCATGGTTTGTTGAAAACCGGACATGGCACTCCAGTCGCCTTCCCGTTCCGCTATC
GGCTGAATTTGATTGCGAGTGAGATATTTATGCCAGCCAGCCAGACGCAGACGCGCCGAGACAGAACTTA
ATGGGCCCGCTAACAGCGCGATTTGCTGGTGACCCAATGCGACCAGATGCTCCACGCCCAGTCGCGTACC
GTCTTCATGGGAGAAAATAATACTGTTGATGGGTGTCTGGTCAGAGACATCAAGAAATAACGCCGGAACA
TTAGTGCAGGCAGCTTCCACAGCAATGGCATCCTGGTCATCCAGCGGATAGTTAATGATCAGCCCACTGA
CGCGTTGCGCGAGAAGATTGTGCACCGCCGCTTTACAGGCTTCGACGCCGCTTCGTTCTACCATCGACAC
CACCACGCTGGCACCCAGTTGATCGGCGCGAGATTTAATCGCCGCGACAATTTGCGACGGCGCGTGCAGG
GCCAGACTGGAGGTGGCAACGCCAATCAGCAACGACTGTTTGCCCGCCAGTTGTTGTGCCACGCGGTTGG
GAATGTAATTCAGCTCCGCCATCGCCGCTTCCACTTTTTCCCGCGTTTTCGCAGAAACGTGGCTGGCCTG
GTTCACCACGCGGGAAACGGTCTGATAAGAGACACCGGCATACTCTGCGACATCGTATAACGTTACTGGT
TTCACATTCACCACCCTGAATTGACTCTCTTCCGGGCGCTATCATGCCATACCGCGAAAGGTTTTGCGCC
ATTCGATGGTGTCCGGGATCTCGACGCTCTCCCTTATGCGACTCCTGCATTAGGAAGCAGCCCAGTAGTA
GGTTGAGGCCGTTGAGCACCGCCGCCGCAAGGAATGGTGCATGCAAGGAGATGGCGCCCAACAGTCCCCC
GGCCACGGGGCCTGCCACCATACCCACGCCGAAACAAGCGCTCATGAGCCCGAAGTGGCGAGCCCGATCT
TCCCCATCGGTGATGTCGGCGATATAGGCGCCAGCAACCGCACCTGTGGCGCCGGTGATGCCGGCCACGA
TGCGTCCGGCGTAGAGGATCGAGATCGATCTCGATCCCGCGAAA
Features (pLannotate 1.2.2; 27 found; start..end, strand, type, name):
      2..20      +  promoter       T7 promoter: promoter for bacteriophage T7 RNA polymerase
     21..45      +  protein_bind   lac operator: The lac repressor binds to the lac operator to inhibit transcription in E. coli. This inhibition can be relieved by adding lactose or isopropyl-β-D-thiogalactopyranoside (IPTG). lac repressor encoded by lacI
     60..82      +  RBS            RBS: efficient ribosome binding site from bacteriophage T7 gene 10 (Olins and Rangwala, 1989)
     99..116     +  CDS            7xHis (fragment): 6xHis affinity tag
    120..1217    +  CDS            MBP: maltose binding protein from E. coli; malE (mutated); This version of the gene does not encode a signal sequence, so MBP will remain in the cytosol.
   1237..1254    +  protein_bind   attB1 (fragment): mutant version of attB; core recombination site for the Gateway® BP reaction BP Clonase™
   1260..1276    +  CDS            TEV site (fragment): tobacco etch virus (TEV) protease recognition and cleavage site
   1281..1847    +  CDS            K-Ras: human small GTPase proto-oncoprotein
   1852..1869    -  protein_bind   attB2 (fragment): mutant version of attB; core recombination site for the Gateway® BP reaction BP Clonase™
   1969..1986    +  CDS            9xHis (fragment): 9xHis affinity tag
   2033..2148    +  ncRNA          5S rRNA: Accession: RF00001 - 5S ribosomal RNA
   2152..2238    +  terminator     rrnB T1 terminator: Escherichia coli rrnB; transcription terminator T1 from the E. coli rrnB gene
   2330..2357    +  terminator     rrnB T2 terminator: transcription terminator T2 from the E. coli rrnB gene
   2376..2415    +  promoter       AmpR promoter (fragment): bla
   2425..2472    +  terminator     T7 terminator: transcription terminator for bacteriophage T7 RNA polymerase
   2509..2964    +  rep_origin     f1 ori (sequence partly withheld): f1 bacteriophage origin of replication; arrow indicates direction of (+) strand synthesis
   3079..3939    -  CDS            AmpR: β-lactamase; bla; confers resistance to ampicillin, carbenicillin, and related antibiotics
   3940..4032    -  promoter       AmpR promoter: bla
   4113..4701    +  rep_origin     ori: high-copy-number ColE1/pMB1/pBR322/pUC origin of replication
   4887..5026    -  misc_feature   bom: basis of mobility region from pBR322
   5128..5319    -  CDS            rop: Rop protein, which maintains plasmids at low copy number; rop
   5336..5716    +  CDS            YPB1_ECOLX: Protein predicted: Swiss-Prot protein existence level 4. From Escherichia coli.
   5778..5842    -  CDS            TcR (fragment): tetracycline efflux protein; tet; confers resistance to tetracycline
   5857..5878    -  protein_bind   CAP binding site: CAP binding activates transcription in the presence of cAMP. E. coli catabolite activator protein
   5891..6973    -  CDS            lacI: lac repressor; lacI; The lac repressor binds to the lac operator to inhibit transcription in E. coli. This inhibition can be relieved by adding lactose or isopropyl-β-D-thiogalactopyranoside (IPTG).
   6974..7051    -  promoter       lacI promoter: lacI
   7059..7338    -  CDS            TcR (fragment): tetracycline efflux protein; tet; confers resistance to tetracycline
