[The description below was written by a language model from this plasmid's Addgene catalogue record and pLannotate feature annotations shown in this document.]
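Description:
R989-X28-566 is a 7,362-nt bacterial expression plasmid built by Gateway cloning into the pDest-566 destination backbone, designed to produce human KRAS4b (residues 1-188) carrying the oncogenic G12D substitution as a cleavable fusion protein in E. coli. It is selected with ampicillin through the β-lactamase (AmpR) gene. It replicates from a ColE1/pBR322-type origin accompanied by the rop gene and the bom region, which is consistent with its catalogued low copy number. An f1 origin is also present, and short tetracycline-resistance fragments remain as nonfunctional remnants of the pBR322-derived lineage.

Expression is driven by a T7 promoter followed by a lac operator and the strong T7 gene 10 ribosome binding site. A plasmid-borne lacI gene supplies repressor, so transcription stays off until IPTG induction in a host that provides T7 RNA polymerase. The open reading frame begins with a His6 tag and a signal-sequence-free maltose binding protein, which stays in the cytosol and typically aids solubility and affinity purification. Next come the attB1 recombination scar, a TEV protease recognition site, and the K-Ras coding sequence, which ends just before attB2. As the construct name indicates, TEV cleavage removes the His6-MBP portion and leaves a single extra glycine at the N-terminus of KRAS. Downstream lie rrnB T1/T2 terminators and a T7 terminator. A second annotated His-tag fragment sits beyond attB2, apparently outside the KRAS reading frame.

The stated purpose is E. coli production of recombinant KRAS4b G12D. The associated publication concerns the preparation of KRAS4b protein for biophysical studies.
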