Addgene plasmid #159548: R989-X28-566: His6-MBP-tev-G-Hs.KRAS4b(1-188) G12D
Purpose: E. coli protein expression of His6-MBP-tev-G-Hs.KRAS4b(1-188) G12D
Depositing lab: Dominic Esposito. Depositing organization: National Cancer Institute (NCI). Publication: Farnesylated and methylated KRAS4b: high yield production of protein suitable for biophysical studies of prenylated protein-lipid interactions. Gillette WK, Esposito D, Abreu Blanco M, Alexander P, Bindu L, Bittner C, Chertov O, Frank PH, Grose C, Jones JE, Meng Z, Perkins S, Van Q, Ghirlando R, Fivash M, Nissley DV, McCormick F, Holderfield M, Stephen AG. Sci Rep. 2015 Nov 2;5:15916. doi: 10.1038/srep15916. PubMed 26522388.
Backbone
  Vector backbone: pDest-566
  Vector type: Bacterial Expression
Growth in bacteria
  Bacterial resistance: Ampicillin, 100 μg/mL
  Growth temperature: 37°C
  Growth strain: DH5alpha
  Copy number: Low Copy
Gene/Insert
  Gene/Insert name: His6-MBP-tev-G-Hs.KRAS4b(1-188) G12D
  Species: H. sapiens (human)
  Mutation: G12D
  Entrez Gene: KRAS (a.k.a. 'C-K-RAS, C-K-RAS, CFC2, K-RAS2A, K-RAS2B, K-RAS4A, K-RAS4B, K-Ras, K-Ras 2, KI-RAS, KRAS1, KRAS2, NS, NS3, OES, RALD, RASK2, c-Ki-ras, c-Ki-ras2)
  Tag / fusion protein: His6-MBP-tev (N terminal on insert)
  Cloning method: Gateway Cloning
Terms and licenses: Academic/Nonprofit Terms; Industry Terms: Not Available to Industry
How to cite: R989-X28-566: His6-MBP-tev-G-Hs.KRAS4b(1-188) G12D was a gift from Dominic Esposito (Addgene plasmid # 159548 ; http://n2t.net/addgene:159548 ; RRID:Addgene_159548)
